>Addgene plasmid #97157 | pSI-check2-TAB2-3'UTR | addgene full sequence | sequence record 182899 | Addgene NGS Result
TCAAAGGATCTTCTTGAGATCCTTTTTTTCTGCGCGTAATCTGCTGCTTGCAAACAAAAAAACCACCGCT
ACCAGCGGTGGTTTGTTTGCCGGATCAAGAGCTACCAACTCTTTTTCCGAAGGTAACTGGCTTCAGCAGA
GCGCAGATACCAAATACTGTTCTTCTAGTGTAGCCGTAGTTAGGCCACCACTTCAAGAACTCTGTAGCAC
CGCCTACATACCTCGCTCTGCTAATCCTGTTACCAGTGGCTGCTGCCAGTGGCGATAAGTCGTGTCTTAC
CGGGTTGGACTCAAGACGATAGTTACCGGATAAGGCGCAGCGGTCGGGCTGAACGGGGGGTTCGTGCACA
CAGCCCAGCTTGGAGCGAACGACCTACACCGAACTGAGATACCTACAGCGTGAGCTATGAGAAAGCGCCA
CGCTTCCCGAAGGGAGAAAGGCGGACAGGTATCCGGTAAGCGGCAGGGTCGGAACAGGAGAGCGCACGAG
GGAGCTTCCAGGGGGAAACGCCTGGTATCTTTATAGTCCTGTCGGGTTTCGCCACCTCTGACTTGAGCGT
CGATTTTTGTGATGCTCGTCAGGGGGGCGGAGCCTATGGAAAAACGCCAGCAACGCGGCCTTTTTACGGT
TCCTGGCCTTTTGCTGGCCTTTTGCTCACATGGCTCGACAGATCTGCGCAGCACCATGGCCTGAAATAAC
CTCTGAAAGAGGAACTTGGTTAGGTACCTTCTGAGGCGGAAAGAACCAGCTGTGGAATGTGTGTCAGTTA
GGGTGTGGAAAGTCCCCAGGCTCCCCAGCAGGCAGAAGTATGCAAAGCATGCATCTCAATTAGTCAGCAA
CCAGGTGTGGAAAGTCCCCAGGCTCCCCAGCAGGCAGAAGTATGCAAAGCATGCATCTCAATTAGTCAGC
AACCATAGTCCCGCCCCTAACTCCGCCCATCCCGCCCCTAACTCCGCCCAGTTCCGCCCATTCTCCGCCC
CATGGCTGACTAATTTTTTTTATTTATGCAGAGGCCGAGGCCGCCTCGGCCTCTGAGCTATTCCAGAAGT
AGTGAGGAGGCTTTTTTGGAGGCCTAGGCTTTTGCAAAAAGCTTGATTCTTCTGACACAACAGTCTCGAA
CTTAAGCTGCAGAAGTTGGTCGTGAGGCACTGGGCAGGTAAGTATCAAGGTTACAAGACAGGTTTAAGGA
GACCAATAGAAACTGGGCTTGTCGAGACAGAGAAGACTCTTGCGTTTCTGATAGGCACCTATTGGTCTTA
CTGACATCCACTTTGCCTTTCTCTCCACAGGTGTCCACTCCCAGTTCAATTACAGCTCTTAAGGCTAGAG
TACTTAATACGACTCACTATAGGCTAGCCACCATGGCTTCCAAGGTGTACGACCCCGAGCAACGCAAACG
CATGATCACTGGGCCTCAGTGGTGGGCTCGCTGCAAGCAAATGAACGTGCTGGACTCCTTCATCAACTAC
TATGATTCCGAGAAGCACGCCGAGAACGCCGTGATTTTTCTGCATGGTAACGCTGCCTCCAGCTACCTGT
GGAGGCACGTCGTGCCTCACATCGAGCCCGTGGCTAGATGCATCATCCCTGATCTGATCGGAATGGGTAA
GTCCGGCAAGAGCGGGAATGGCTCATATCGCCTCCTGGATCACTACAAGTACCTCACCGCTTGGTTCGAG
CTGCTGAACCTTCCAAAGAAAATCATCTTTGTGGGCCACGACTGGGGGGCTTGTCTGGCCTTTCACTACT
CCTACGAGCACCAAGACAAGATCAAGGCCATCGTCCATGCTGAGAGTGTCGTGGACGTGATCGAGTCCTG
GGACGAGTGGCCTGACATCGAGGAGGATATCGCCCTGATCAAGAGCGAAGAGGGCGAGAAAATGGTGCTT
GAGAATAACTTCTTCGTCGAGACCATGCTCCCAAGCAAGATCATGCGGAAACTGGAGCCTGAGGAGTTCG
CTGCCTACCTGGAGCCATTCAAGGAGAAGGGCGAGGTTAGACGGCCTACCCTCTCCTGGCCTCGCGAGAT
CCCTCTCGTTAAGGGAGGCAAGCCCGACGTCGTCCAGATTGTCCGCAACTACAACGCCTACCTTCGGGCC
AGCGACGATCTGCCTAAGATGTTCATCGAGTCCGACCCTGGGTTCTTTTCCAACGCTATTGTCGAGGGAG
CTAAGAAGTTCCCTAACACCGAGTTCGTGAAGGTGAAGGGCCTCCACTTCAGCCAGGAGGACGCTCCAGA
TGAAATGGGTAAGTACATCAAGAGCTTCGTGGAGCGCGTGCTGAAGAACGAGCAGTAATTCTAGGCGATC
GCTCGAGGCCAAATGGCCCTGTATCTTCTCTAAAACCACATCTAAAGTTCAAGAAACTAGTCTGTCATCG
GGAAAAAGTTTCACTGCTACATAGGATTTTGTCAAATTGAAGGTGTGACAAGATGGTGTTCTGCTAATGT
TAAATGTCAGCCCACAGAGCTAATAATACCTCAGTATAATGTCATGAGCAGTTGAAATTCATCACATGAA
AAGTAATCTGCTGAAAGACTTGGTTGCCCACTGCCTAACTGTGTACAGTGTTACCAGTGTCCCATTATGG
ATAATTCTCAATATGTTAACACCTAGGTGTTCCCAATACCTTTTTCCCCTCATGTCACTACTGAATTTTG
ACAGGAGGAAGGAATAGAATGATAGCTTGTTTTATTTGTAAAGCTTTCAGTGAAACACTACATACACGAA
GAAAAGGAACAAGGTTTAACTATTTAAGAACCATTTGCTGCCGCATAGTGCCATTGGATAGGGAAGAACT
TCAGAAATCTGTGGTACTCTTGGCCTTGTCTTTGTCTTCCCTGAACGTGTCTCCACTCTGTGAAGCCAGC
ATCTAGGGGCTAAAGATGCAAAGGAAAGCAGCATGCATTGTCTGTACAAATGTGCAGCGAAATACCCGAA
AGCTTTTCCTACTGTACAGATCTCTCGAGTCTGCTTTAAGTGATTTCTTTTCTTCTTGATTATTTTCTTA
TATTTCTATATGTATAGTGTAATAGCCTTTTGTTAACTAATTTTCTTTTTTCCTTTTAGTAATTAAGCAC
GATCATGTCCCTTTTTAAGCCTTACCTGAGAGGAACAATGCCTTAAAATAAAAAAGCATTAATGAGATGA
AAGTATGCACAGAATAACTTTCCTCTACTTATTCTGTACTTTGCCCTCATGAGTTCCAATGTTGTGTGAA
GACAGGCAGATGCTGCACAGTGAATTGCAGATGATATTACAGAAGTGATGTCTGTAGGTCACATTAAATA
CTGACTTGAGCAGTGGGTGACACAACACAGTGTTTGTCTTCCACAGGGAAGCTTAAAACAAAAGATATTT
TTAACCCACTGACAGAACAACAAGGTTAAGCTTCATCTGCTTGGTGTCCCACAGAACTTGCACAAGCAGT
TGTTATTGGGAAAGTACAGTCTCAAAACCAGCAACAGCAGCAGTACCTACAGCCCTTTTTTTGGAGAGAA
GTTTAAATGCTTTACTGTTGGGGCAGTCCATTTCTAATCCTGACTTGGTGACAGTATCATGTGTATTTAT
AAAACAAGGCTAGCCATATTTAGGACAACTGAAGAAAAGCTGGAAAAAAAAACAAGCAAACTTGAACACT
GAAGCAACCTCAAGCATCTCTTTATTTTGATGATATATTTTTGTAAGGAAAATATTCAGATGATCAGGAA
TGTATATAACTGAAATCAAGAAAAAGAACAGTATGCATTTAAAAAGACAGAATTATGAAATTATATGAGT
GCTTAGAATGGGGCTAAGGGAAGTGCTGAAATAGAGCAAAGGATGGAAGATAATATAGACTACCACCCAC
TGTAAATGTTTGCAAGTGGCTGTGTTTTAAATGGGATTATTACAGTTGATCTCTATGAATGTCAGAGCCC
TAACTTTCAGGCTTTGCATTTTGTATATGGGAAGAAATATGACAATCCTAGGTAATTAAACCATAGACCC
AAAGCCCTTACGTTTGATGCAATTTATTTTTAAAATAGGCCTTGTTTTTCAGCTTCATCTGCAGTTCTAT
GTGAAGATTGATAAATCAGTTTTTACTTGTTTTATTAATAAAACGTAATTTGGATATCTTGAGTTGATGG
TTTTGTGATTTAGCTGGGTAAACTATCTTTGTAACAGATAAGTTATTTATAAAAATTAAAAAACTTATAT
TCTAATGTGGAGCGGCCGCTGGCCGCAATAAAATATCTTTATTTTCATTACATCTGTGTGTTGGTTTTTT
GTGTGAGGATCTAAATGAGTCTTCGGACCTCGCGGGGGCCGCTTAAGCGGTGGTTAGGGTTTGTCTGACG
CGGGGGGAGGGGGAAGGAACGAAACACTCTCATTCGGAGGCGGCTCGGGGTTTGGTCTTGGTGGCCACGG
GCACGCAGAAGAGCGCCGCGATCCTCTTAAGCACCCCCCCGCCCTCCGTGGAGGCGGGGGTTTGGTCGGC
GGGTGGTAACTGGCGGGCCGCTGACTCGGGCGGGTCGCGCGCCCCAGAGTGTGACCTTTTCGGTCTGCTC
GCAGACCCCCGGGCGGCGCCGCCGCGGCGGCGACGGGCTCGCTGGGTCCTAGGCTCCATGGGGACCGTAT
ACGTGGACAGGCTCTGGAGCATCCGCACGACTGCGGTGATATTACCGGAGACCTTCTGCGGGACGAGCCG
GGTCACGCGGCTGACGCGGAGCGTCCGTTGGGCGACAAACACCAGGACGGGGCACAGGTACACTATCTTG
TCACCCGGAGGCGCGAGGGACTGCAGGAGCTTCAGGGAGTGGCGCAGCTGCTTCATCCCCGTGGCCCGTT
GCTCGCGTTTGCTGGCGGTGTCCCCGGAAGAAATATATTTGCATGTCTTTAGTTCTATGATGACACAAAC
CCCGCCCAGCGTCTTGTCATTGGCGAATTCGAACACGCAGATGCAGTCGGGGCGGCGCGGTCCCAGGTCC
ACTTCGCATATTAAGGTGACGCGTGTGGCCTCGAACACCGAGCGACCCTGCAGCGACCCGCTTAAAAGCT
TGGCATTCCGGTACTGTTGGTAAAGCCACCATGGCCGATGCTAAGAACATTAAGAAGGGCCCTGCTCCCT
TCTACCCTCTGGAGGATGGCACCGCTGGCGAGCAGCTGCACAAGGCCATGAAGAGGTATGCCCTGGTGCC
TGGCACCATTGCCTTCACCGATGCCCACATTGAGGTGGACATCACCTATGCCGAGTACTTCGAGATGTCT
GTGCGCCTGGCCGAGGCCATGAAGAGGTACGGCCTGAACACCAACCACCGCATCGTGGTGTGCTCTGAGA
ACTCTCTGCAGTTCTTCATGCCAGTGCTGGGCGCCCTGTTCATCGGAGTGGCCGTGGCCCCTGCTAACGA
CATTTACAACGAGCGCGAGCTGCTGAACAGCATGGGCATTTCTCAGCCTACCGTGGTGTTCGTGTCTAAG
AAGGGCCTGCAGAAGATCCTGAACGTGCAGAAGAAGCTGCCTATCATCCAGAAGATCATCATCATGGACT
CTAAGACCGACTACCAGGGCTTCCAGAGCATGTACACATTCGTGACATCTCATCTGCCTCCTGGCTTCAA
CGAGTACGACTTCGTGCCAGAGTCTTTCGACAGGGACAAAACCATTGCCCTGATCATGAACAGCTCTGGG
TCTACCGGCCTGCCTAAGGGCGTGGCCCTGCCTCATCGCACCGCCTGTGTGCGCTTCTCTCACGCCCGCG
ACCCTATTTTCGGCAACCAGATCATCCCCGACACCGCTATTCTGAGCGTGGTGCCATTCCACCACGGCTT
CGGCATGTTCACCACCCTGGGCTACCTGATTTGCGGCTTTCGGGTGGTGCTGATGTACCGCTTCGAGGAG
GAGCTGTTCCTGCGCAGCCTGCAAGACTACAAAATTCAGTCTGCCCTGCTGGTGCCAACCCTGTTCAGCT
TCTTCGCTAAGAGCACCCTGATCGACAAGTACGACCTGTCTAACCTGCACGAGATTGCCTCTGGCGGCGC
CCCACTGTCTAAGGAGGTGGGCGAAGCCGTGGCCAAGCGCTTTCATCTGCCAGGCATCCGCCAGGGCTAC
GGCCTGACCGAGACAACCAGCGCCATTCTGATTACCCCAGAGGGCGACGACAAGCCTGGCGCCGTGGGCA
AGGTGGTGCCATTCTTCGAGGCCAAGGTGGTGGACCTGGACACCGGCAAGACCCTGGGAGTGAACCAGCG
CGGCGAGCTGTGTGTGCGCGGCCCTATGATTATGTCCGGCTACGTGAATAACCCTGAGGCCACAAACGCC
CTGATCGACAAGGACGGCTGGCTGCACTCTGGCGACATTGCCTACTGGGACGAGGACGAGCACTTCTTCA
TCGTGGACCGCCTGAAGTCTCTGATCAAGTACAAGGGCTACCAGGTGGCCCCAGCCGAGCTGGAGTCTAT
CCTGCTGCAGCACCCTAACATTTTCGACGCCGGAGTGGCCGGCCTGCCCGACGACGATGCCGGCGAGCTG
CCTGCCGCCGTCGTCGTGCTGGAACACGGCAAGACCATGACCGAGAAGGAGATCGTGGACTATGTGGCCA
GCCAGGTGACAACCGCCAAGAAGCTGCGCGGCGGAGTGGTGTTCGTGGACGAGGTGCCCAAGGGCCTGAC
CGGCAAGCTGGACGCCCGCAAGATCCGCGAGATCCTGATCAAGGCTAAGAAAGGCGGCAAGATCGCCGTG
TAATAATTCTAGAGTCGGGGCGGCCGGCCGCTTCGAGCAGACATGATAAGATACATTGATGAGTTTGGAC
AAACCACAACTAGAATGCAGTGAAAAAAATGCTTTATTTGTGAAATTTGTGATGCTATTGCTTTATTTGT
AACCATTATAAGCTGCAATAAACAAGTTAACAACAACAATTGCATTCATTTTATGTTTCAGGTTCAGGGG
GAGGTGTGGGAGGTTTTTTAAAGCAAGTAAAACCTCTACAAATGTGGTAAAATCGATAAGGATCCAGGTG
GCACTTTTCGGGGAAATGTGCGCGGAACCCCTATTTGTTTATTTTTCTAAATACATTCAAATATGTATCC
GCTCATGAGACAATAACCCTGATAAATGCTTCAATAATATTGAAAAAGGAAGAGTATGAGTATTCAACAT
TTCCGTGTCGCCCTTATTCCCTTTTTTGCGGCATTTTGCCTTCCTGTTTTTGCTCACCCAGAAACGCTGG
TGAAAGTAAAAGATGCTGAAGATCAGTTGGGTGCACGAGTGGGTTACATCGAACTGGATCTCAACAGCGG
TAAGATCCTTGAGAGTTTTCGCCCCGAAGAACGTTTTCCAATGATGAGCACTTTTAAAGTTCTGCTATGT
GGCGCGGTATTATCCCGTATTGACGCCGGGCAAGAGCAACTCGGTCGCCGCATACACTATTCTCAGAATG
ACTTGGTTGAGTACTCACCAGTCACAGAAAAGCATCTTACGGATGGCATGACAGTAAGAGAATTATGCAG
TGCTGCCATAACCATGAGTGATAACACTGCGGCCAACTTACTTCTGACAACGATCGGAGGACCGAAGGAG
CTAACCGCTTTTTTGCACAACATGGGGGATCATGTAACTCGCCTTGATCGTTGGGAACCGGAGCTGAATG
AAGCCATACCAAACGACGAGCGTGACACCACGATGCCTGTAGCAATGGCAACAACGTTGCGCAAACTATT
AACTGGCGAACTACTTACTCTAGCTTCCCGGCAACAATTAATAGACTGGATGGAGGCGGATAAAGTTGCA
GGACCACTTCTGCGCTCGGCCCTTCCGGCTGGCTGGTTTATTGCTGATAAATCTGGAGCCGGTGAGCGTG
GGTCTCGCGGTATCATTGCAGCACTGGGGCCAGATGGTAAGCCCTCCCGTATCGTAGTTATCTACACGAC
GGGGAGTCAGGCAACTATGGATGAACGAAATAGACAGATCGCTGAGATAGGTGCCTCACTGATTAAGCAT
TGGTAACTGTCAGACCAAGTTTACTCATATATACTTTAGATTGATTTAAAACTTCATTTTTAATTTAAAA
GGATCTAGGTGAAGATCCTTTTTGATAATCTCATGACCAAAATCCCTTAACGTGAGTTTTCGTTCCACTG
AGCGTCAGACCCCGTAGAAAAGA
Features (pLannotate 1.2.2; 12 found; start..end, strand, type, name):
     14..602     +  rep_origin     ori: high-copy-number ColE1/pMB1/pBR322/pUC origin of replication
    731..1088    +  promoter       SV40 promoter: SV40 enhancer and early promoter
   1158..1290    +  intron         chimeric intron: chimera between introns from human β-globin and immunoglobulin heavy chain genes
   1335..1353    +  promoter       T7 promoter: promoter for bacteriophage T7 RNA polymerase
   1363..2298    +  CDS            hRluc: Renilla luciferase human codon-optimized
   4227..4275    +  polyA_signal   poly(A) signal: synthetic polyadenylation signal
   4284..5035    +  promoter       HSV TK promoter: herpes simplex virus thymidine kinase promoter
   5071..6723    +  CDS            luciferase: firefly luciferase; luc+; enhanced luc+ version of the luciferase gene AAS38485.1 42718124.0
   6767..6888    -  polyA_signal   SV40 poly(A) signal: SV40 polyadenylation signal
   6911..6979    -  CDS            large T antigen (fragment): large T antigen from SV40 (simian virus 40)
   7021..7125    +  promoter       AmpR promoter: bla
   7126..7986    +  CDS            AmpR: β-lactamase; bla; confers resistance to ampicillin, carbenicillin, and related antibiotics
