[The description below was written by a language model from this plasmid's Addgene catalogue record and pLannotate feature annotations shown in this document.]
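Description:
pSI-check2-TAB2-3'UTR is a mammalian expression reporter plasmid built on the psiCHECK-2 backbone and intended for dual luciferase assays. It is propagated in E. coli through a high-copy ColE1/pUC-type origin and selected with ampicillin via the β-lactamase (AmpR) gene under its native bla promoter. The sequenced record is 8,143 nt.

The plasmid carries two independent luciferase cassettes. In the first, the SV40 enhancer/early promoter, followed by a chimeric β-globin/immunoglobulin intron that promotes efficient mRNA processing, drives human codon-optimized Renilla luciferase (hRluc); a T7 promoter just upstream of the coding sequence also allows in vitro transcription. The catalogued insert, about 1.9 kb of the human TAB2 (MAP3K7IP2) 3' untranslated region, is not annotated in the feature table. However, an unannotated gap of roughly that length lies between the end of hRluc and the synthetic poly(A) signal, which is consistent with the UTR sitting downstream of the Renilla stop codon as part of that transcript. The cloning sites used are not recorded. The second cassette expresses firefly luciferase (luc+) from the HSV thymidine kinase promoter and ends at an SV40 poly(A) region, providing an internal control on the same plasmid.

Because the TAB2 3'UTR is fused to the Renilla message, any factor that acts on this UTR to alter mRNA stability or translation changes Renilla output, while the firefly signal normalizes for transfection efficiency and cell number. The associated publication concerns microRNA-223 and NF-κB signalling, suggesting the construct was used to test TAB2 as a microRNA target, although the record states its purpose only as a dual luciferase reporter assay.
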