Addgene plasmid #97157: pSI-check2-TAB2-3'UTR
Purpose: For dual luciferase report assay
Depositing lab: Qing Deng. Depositing organization: Purdue University. Publication: MicroRNA-223 Suppresses the Canonical NF-kappaB Pathway in Basal Keratinocytes to Dampen Neutrophilic Inflammation. Zhou W, Pal AS, Hsu AY, Gurol T, Zhu X, Wirbisky-Hershberger SE, Freeman JL, Kasinski AL, Deng Q. Cell Rep. 2018 Feb 13;22(7):1810-1823. doi: 10.1016/j.celrep.2018.01.058. PubMed 29444433.
Backbone
  Vector backbone: Psi-check2
  Vector type: Mammalian Expression
Growth in bacteria
  Bacterial resistance: Ampicillin, 100 μg/mL
  Growth temperature: 37°C
  Growth strain: DH5alpha
  Copy number: High Copy
Gene/Insert
  Gene/Insert name: TAB2 3'UTR
  Species: H. sapiens (human)
  Insert size (bp): 1900
  Entrez Gene: TAB2 (a.k.a. CHTD2, MAP3K7IP2, TAB-2)
  Cloning method: Restriction Enzyme; 5′ cloning site unknown (unknown if destroyed); 3′ cloning site unknown (unknown if destroyed)
Terms and licenses: Academic/Nonprofit Terms; Industry Terms: Not Available to Industry
How to cite: pSI-check2-TAB2-3'UTR was a gift from Qing Deng (Addgene plasmid # 97157 ; http://n2t.net/addgene:97157 ; RRID:Addgene_97157)
