>Addgene plasmid #97157 | pSI-check2-TAB2-3'UTR | depositor partial sequence | sequence record 193433 | pSI-check2-TAB2-3'UTR sequence 634 bps
CAGATGTAATGAAAATAAAGATATTTTATTGCGGCCAGCGGCCGCTCCACATTAGAATATAAGTTTTTTA
ATTTTTATAAATAACTTATCTGTTACAAAGATAGTTTACCCAGCTAAATCACAAAACCATCAACTCAAGA
TATCCAAATTACGTTTTATTAATAAAACAAGTAAAAACTGATTTATCAATCTTCACATAGAACTGCAAAT
GAAGCTGAAAAACAAGGCCTATTTTAAAAATAAATTGCATCAAACGTAAGGGCTTTGGGTCTATGGTTTA
ATTACCTAGGATTGTCATATTTCTTCCCATATACAAAATGCAAAGCCTGAAAGTTAGGGCTCTGACATTC
ATAGAGATCAACTGTAATAATCCCATTTAAAACACAGCCACTTGCAAACATTTACAGTGGGTGGTAGTCT
ATATTATCTTCCATCCTTTGCTCTATTTCAGCACTTCCCTTAGCCCCATTCTAAGCACTCATATAATTTC
ATAATTCTGTCTTTTTAAATGCATACTGTTCTTTTTCTTGATTTCAGTTATATACATTCCTGATCATCTG
AATATTTTCCTTACAAAAATATATCATCAAAATAAAGAGATGCTTGAGGTTGCTTCAGTGTTCAAGTTTG
CTTG
